>Addgene plasmid #64895 | Flag-mScl | depositor full sequence | sequence record 109630 | Scl in SCBR757
CAGGTGGCACTTTTCGGGGAAATGTGCGCGGAACCCCTATTTGTTTATTTTTCTAAATACATTCAAATAT
GTATCCGCTCATGAGACAATAACCCTGATAAATGCTTCAATAATATTGAAAAAGGAAGAGTATGAGTATT
CAACATTTCCGTGTCGCCCTTATTCCCTTTTTTGCGGCATTTTGCCTTCCTGTTTTTGCTCACCCAGAAA
CGCTGGTGAAAGTAAAAGATGCTGAAGATCAGTTGGGTGCACGAGTGGGTTACATCGAACTGGATCTCAA
CAGCGGTAAGATCCTTGAGAGTTTTCGCCCCGAAGAACGTTTTCCAATGATGAGCACTTTTAAAGTTCTG
CTATGTGGCGCGGTATTATCCCGTATTGACGCCGGGCAAGAGCAACTCGGTCGCCGCATACACTATTCTC
AGAATGACTTGGTTGAGTACTCACCAGTCACAGAAAAGCATCTTACGGATGGCATGACAGTAAGAGAATT
ATGCAGTGCTGCCATAACCATGAGTGATAACACTGCGGCCAACTTACTTCTGACAACGATCGGAGGACCG
AAGGAGCTAACCGCTTTTTTGCACAACATGGGGGATCATGTAACTCGCCTTGATCGTTGGGAACCGGAGC
TGAATGAAGCCATACCAAACGACGAGCGTGACACCACGATGCCTGTAGCAATGGCAACAACGTTGCGCAA
ACTATTAACTGGCGAACTACTTACTCTAGCTTCCCGGCAACAATTAATAGACTGGATGGAGGCGGATAAA
GTTGCAGGACCACTTCTGCGCTCGGCCCTTCCGGCTGGCTGGTTTATTGCTGATAAATCTGGAGCCGGTG
AGCGTGGGTCTCGCGGTATCATTGCAGCACTGGGGCCAGATGGTAAGCCCTCCCGTATCGTAGTTATCTA
CACGACGGGGAGTCAGGCAACTATGGATGAACGAAATAGACAGATCGCTGAGATAGGTGCCTCACTGATT
AAGCATTGGTAACTGTCAGACCAAGTTTACTCATATATACTTTAGATTGATTTAAAACTTCATTTTTAAT
TTAAAAGGATCTAGGTGAAGATCCTTTTTGATAATCTCATGACCAAAATCCCTTAACGTGAGTTTTCGTT
CCACTGAGCGTCAGACCCCGTAGAAAAGATCAAAGGATCTTCTTGAGATCCTTTTTTTCTGCGCGTAATC
TGCTGCTTGCAAACAAAAAAACCACCGCTACCAGCGGTGGTTTGTTTGCCGGATCAAGAGCTACCAACTC
TTTTTCCGAAGGTAACTGGCTTCAGCAGAGCGCAGATACCAAATACTGTCCTTCTAGTGTAGCCGTAGTT
AGGCCACCACTTCAAGAACTCTGTAGCACCGCCTACATACCTCGCTCTGCTAATCCTGTTACCAGTGGCT
GCTGCCAGTGGCGATAAGTCGTGTCTTACCGGGTTGGACTCAAGACGATAGTTACCGGATAAGGCGCAGC
GGTCGGGCTGAACGGGGGGTTCGTGCACACAGCCCAGCTTGGAGCGAACGACCTACACCGAACTGAGATA
CCTACAGCGTGAGCTATGAGAAAGCGCCACGCTTCCCGAAGGGAGAAAGGCGGACAGGTATCCGGTAAGC
GGCAGGGTCGGAACAGGAGAGCGCACGAGGGAGCTTCCAGGGGGAAACGCCTGGTATCTTTATAGTCCTG
TCGGGTTTCGCCACCTCTGACTTGAGCGTCGATTTTTGTGATGCTCGTCAGGGGGGCGGAGCCTATGGAA
AAACGCCAGCAACGCGGCCTTTTTACGGTTCCTGGCCTTTTGCTGGCCTTTTGCTCACATGTTCTTTCCT
GCGTTATCCCCTGATTCTGTGGATAACCGTATTACCGCCTTTGAGTGAGCTGATACCGCTCGCCGCAGCC
GAACGACCGAGCGCAGCGAGTCAGTGAGCGAGGAAGCGGAAGAGCGCCCAATACGCAAACCGCCTCTCCC
CGCGCGTTGGCCGATTCATTAATGCAGCTGGCACGACAGGTTTCCCGACTGGAAAGCGGGCAGTGAGCGC
AACGCAATTAATGTGAGTTAGCTCACTCATTAGGCACCCCAGGCTTTACACTTTATGCTTCCGGCTCGTA
TGTTGTGTGGAATTGTGAGCGGATAACAATTTCACACAGGAAACAGCTATGACCATGATTACGCCAAGCG
CGCAATTAACCCTCACTAAAGGGAACAAAAGCTGGAGCTGCAAGCTTAATGTAGTCTTATGCAATACTCT
TGTAGTCTTGCAACATGGTAACGATGAGTTAGCAACATGCCTTACAAGGAGAGAAAAAGCACCGTGCATG
CCGATTGGTGGAAGTAAGGTGGTACGATCGTGCCTTATTAGGAAGGCAACAGACGGGTCTGACATGGATT
GGACGAACCACTGAATTGGAGGCGTGGCCTGGGCGGGACTGGGGAGTGGCGAGCCCTCAGATCCTGCATA
TAAGCAGCTGCTTTTTGCCTGTACTGGGTCTCTCTGGTTAGACCAGATCTGAGCCTGGGAGCTCTCTGGC
TAACTAGGGAACCCACTGCTTAAGCCTCAATAAAGCTTGCCTTGAGTGCTTCAAGTAGTGTGTGCCCGTC
TGTTGTGTGACTCTGGTAACTAGAGATCCCTCAGACCCTTTTAGTCAGTGTGGAAAATCTCTAGCAGTGG
CGCCCGAACAGGGACCTGAAAGCGAAAGGGAAACCAGAGCTCTCTCGACGCAGGACTCGGCTTGCTGAAG
CGCGCACGGCAAGAGGCGAGGGGCGGCGACTGGTGAGTACGCCAAAAATTTTGACTAGCGGAGGCTAGAA
GGAGAGAGATGGGTGCGAGAGCGTCAGTATTAAGCGGGGGAGAATTAGATCGCGATGGGAAAAAATTCGG
TTAAGGCCAGGGGGAAAGAAAAAATATAAATTAAAACATATAGTATGGGCAAGCAGGGAGCTAGAACGAT
TCGCAGTTAATCCTGGCCTGTTAGAAACATCAGAAGGCTGTAGACAAATACTGGGACAGCTACAACCATC
CCTTCAGACAGGATCAGAAGAACTTAGATCATTATATAATACAGTAGCAACCCTCTATTGTGTGCATCAA
AGGATAGAGATAAAAGACACCAAGGAAGCTTTAGACAAGATAGAGGAAGAGCAAAACAAAAGTAAGACCA
CCGCACAGCAAGCGGCCGCTGATCTTCAGACCTGGAGGAGGAGATATGAGGGACAATTGGAGAAGTGAAT
TATATAAATATAAAGTAGTAAAAATTGAACCATTAGGAGTAGCACCCACCAAGGCAAAGAGAAGAGTGGT
GCAGAGAGAAAAAAGAGCAGTGGGAATAGGAGCTTTGTTCCTTGGGTTCTTGGGAGCAGCAGGAAGCACT
ATGGGCGCAGCCTCAATGACGCTGACGGTACAGGCCAGACAATTATTGTCTGGTATAGTGCAGCAGCAGA
ACAATTTGCTGAGGGCTATTGAGGCGCAACAGCATCTGTTGCAACTCACAGTCTGGGGCATCAAGCAGCT
CCAGGCAAGAATCCTGGCTGTGGAAAGATACCTAAAGGATCAACAGCTCCTGGGGATTTGGGGTTGCTCT
GGAAAACTCATTTGCACCACTGCTGTGCCTTGGAATGCTAGTTGGAGTAATAAATCTCTGGAACAGATTG
GAATCACACGACCTGGATGGAGTGGGACAGAGAAATTAACAATTACACAAGCTTAATACACTCCTTAATT
GAAGAATCGCAAAACCAGCAAGAAAAGAATGAACAAGAATTATTGGAATTAGATAAATGGGCAAGTTTGT
GGAATTGGTTTAACATAACAAATTGGCTGTGGTATATAAAATTATTCATAATGATAGTAGGAGGCTTGGT
AGGTTTAAGAATAGTTTTTGCTGTACTTTCTATAGTGAATAGAGTTAGGCAGGGATATTCACCATTATCG
TTTCAGACCCACCTCCCAACCCCGAGGGGACCCGACAGGCCCGAAGGAATAGAAGAAGAAGGTGGAGAGA
GAGACAGAGACAGATCCATTCGATTAGTGAACGGATCTCGACGGTATCGGTTTTAAAAGAAAAGGGGGGA
TTGGGGGGTACAGTGCAGGGGAAAGAATAGTAGACATAATAGCAACAGACATACAAACTAAAGAATTACA
AAAACAAATTACAAAAATTCAAAATTTTATCGTTTAAACGGCGCGCCGGCTCCGGTGCCCGTCAGTGGGC
AGAGCGCACATCGCCCACAGTCCCCGAGAAGTTGGGGGGAGGGGTCGGCAATTGAACCGGTGCCTAGAGA
AGGTGGCGCGGGGTAAACTGGGAAAGTGATGTCGTGTACTGGCTCCGCCTTTTTCCCGAGGGTGGGGGAG
AACCGTATATAAGTGCAGTAGTCGCCGTGAACGTTCTTTTTCGCAACGGGTTTGCCGCCAGAACACAGGT
CCCGGGGCCACCATGGATTACAAGGATGACGACGATAAGACGGAGCGGCCGCCGAGCGAGGCGGCACGCA
GTGACCCGCAACTAGAGGGACAGGACGCGGCCGAGGCCCGCATGGCCCCCCCGCACCTAGTCCTGCTCAA
CGGCGTCGCCAAGGAGACGAGCCGCGCAGCCCCGGCTGAGCCCCCCGTCATCGAGCTAGGAGCGCGCAGC
GGCGCGGGGGGCGGCCCTGCCAGTGGGGGCGGTGCCGCGAGGGACTTAAAGGGCCGCGACGCAGTAGCAG
CCGAAGCTCGCCTTCGGGTGCCCACCACCGAGCTGTGCAGACCTCCCGGACCCGCCCCGGCGCCCGCGCC
CGCCTCGGCTCCTGCAGAGCTGCCTGGAGACGGCCGCATGGTGCAGCTGAGCCCGCCCGCGCTGGCAGCC
CCTGCCGGCCCCGGCCGAGCGCTGCTCTATAGCCTTAGCCAGCCGCTCGCCTCACTAGGCAGTGGGTTCT
TTGGGGAACCGGATGCCTTCCCCATGTTCACCAACAACAACCGGGTGAAGAGGAGGCCCTCCCCATATGA
GATGGAGATTTCTGATGGTCCTCACACCAAAGTAGTGCGGCGCATCTTCACCAACAGCCGGGAACGATGG
AGGCAGCAGAATGTGAATGGGGCATTTGCTGAGCTCAGAAAGCTGATCCCCACCCACCCACCAGACAAGA
AACTAAGCAAGAATGAGATCCTCCGCCTTGCCATGAAGTACATCAATTTCCTGGCCAAGTTACTCAATGA
CCAGGAGGAGGAAGGCACCCAGCGTGCCAAGCCTGGCAAGGACCCCGTGGTGGGAGCTGGTGGGGGTGGG
GCAGGGGGTGGCATCCCCCCTGAAGACCTTCTACAGGACGTGCTTTCCCCCAACTCCAGCTGTGGCAGCT
CTCTGGATGGGGCAGCCAGCCCGGACAGTTACACAGAGGAGCCAACACCCAAGCACACTTCCCGCAGCCT
CCATCCTGCCCTGCTGCCTGCCGCTGATGGGGCTGGCCCCCGGTGAGAATTCGGCCACGCGTCCGCGGAC
TAGTCTCGAGTTAATTAAGCTAGCCTAGTGCCATTTGTTCAGTGGTTCGTAGGGCTTTCCCCCACTGTTT
GGCTTTCAGTTATATGGATGATGTGGTATTGGGGGCCAAGTCTGTACAGCATCTTGAGTCCCTTTTTACC
GCTGTTACCAATTTTCTTTTGTCTTTGGGTATACATTTAAACCCTAACAAAACAAAGAGATGGGGTTACT
CTCTAAATTTTATGGGTTATGTCATTGGATGTTATGGGTCCTTGCCACAAGAACACATCATACAAAAAAT
CAAAGAATGTTTTAGAAAACTTCCTATTAACAGGCCTATTGATTGGAAAGTATGTCAACGAATTGTGGGT
CTTTTGGGTTTTGCTGCCCCTTTTACACAATGTGGTTATCCTGCGTTGATGCCTTTGTATGCATGTATTC
AATCTAAGCAGGCTTTCACTTTCTCGCCAACTTACAAGGCCTTTCTGTGTAAACAATACCTGAACCTTTA
CCCCGTTGCCCGGCAACGGCCACCTCTGTGCCAAGTGTTTGCTGACGCAACCCCCACTGGCTGGGGCTTG
GTCATGGGCCATCAGCGCATGCGTGGAACCTTTTCGGCTCCTCTGCCGATCCATACTGCGGAACTCCTAG
CCGCTTGTTTTGCTCGCAGCAGGTCTGGAGCAAACATTATCGGGACTGATAACTCTGTTGTCCTATCCCG
CAAATATACATCGTTTCCATGGCTGCTAGGCTGTGCTGCCAACTGGATCCTGCGCGGGACGTCCTTTGTT
TACGTCCCGTCGGCGCTGAATCCTGCGGACGACCCTTCTCGGGGTCGCTTGGGACTCTCTCGTCCCCTTC
TCCGTCTGCCGTTCCGACCGACCACGGGGCGCACCTCTCTTTACGCGGACTCCCCGTCTGTGCCTTCTCA
TCTGCCGGACCGTGTGCACTTCGCTTCACCTCTGCACGTCGCATGGAGACCACCGTGAACGCCCACCAAA
TATTGCCCAAGGTCTTACATAAGAGGACTCTTGGACTCTCAGCAATGTCAACGACCGACCTTGAGGCATA
CTTCAAAGACTGTTTGTTTAAAGACTGGGAGGAGTTGGGGGAGGAGATTAGGTTAAAGGTCTTTGTACTA
GGAGGCTGTAGGCATAAATTGGTCTGCGCACCAGCACCATGGCGCAATCACTAGAGCGGGGTACCTTTAA
GACCAATGACTTACAAGGCAGCTGTAGATCTTAGCCACTTTTTAAAAGAAAAGGGGGGACTGGAAGGGCT
AATTCACTCCCAACGAAGACAAGATCTGCTTTTTGCTTGTACTGGGTCTCTCTGGTTAGACCAGATCTGA
GCCTGGGAGCTCTCTGGCTAACTAGGGAACCCACTGCTTAAGCCTCAATAAAGCTTGCCTTGAGTGCTTC
AAGTAGTGTGTGCCCGTCTGTTGTGTGACTCTGGTAACTAGAGATCCCTCAGACCCTTTTAGTCAGTGTG
GAAAATCTCTAGCAGTAGTAGTTCATGTCATCTTATTATTCAGTATTTATAACTTGCAAAGAAATGAATA
TCAGAGAGTGAGAGGAACTTGTTTATTGCAGCTTATAATGGTTACAAATAAAGCAATAGCATCACAAATT
TCACAAATAAAGCATTTTTTTCACTGCATTCTAGTTGTGGTTTGTCCAAACTCATCAATGTATCTTATCA
TGTCTGGCTCTAGCTATCCCGCCCCTAACTCCGCCCAGTTCCGCCCATTCTCCGCCCCATGGCTGACTAA
TTTTTTTTATTTATGCAGAGGCCGAGGCCGCCTCGGCCTCTGAGCTATTCCAGAAGTAGTGAGGAGGCTT
TTTTGGAGGCCTAGGCTTTTGCGTCGAGACGTACCCAATTCGCCCTATAGTGAGTCGTATTACGCGCGCT
CACTGGCCGTCGTTTTACAACGTCGTGACTGGGAAAACCCTGGCGTTACCCAACTTAATCGCCTTGCAGC
ACATCCCCCTTTCGCCAGCTGGCGTAATAGCGAAGAGGCCCGCACCGATCGCCCTTCCCAACAGTTGCGC
AGCCTGAATGGCGAATGGCGCG
[124 nt withheld, positions 7513-7636]
C
[91 nt withheld, positions 7638-7728]
A
[49 nt withheld, positions 7730-7778]
CCTTTGACGTTGGAGTCCACGTTCTTT
[37 nt withheld, positions 7806-7842]
ACCCTATCTCGGTCTATTCTTTTGATTTATAAGGGATTTTGCCGATTTCGGCCTATTGGTTAAAAAATGA
GCTGATTTAACAAAAATTTAACGCGAATTTTAACAAAATATTAACGTTTACAATTTCC
Features (pLannotate 1.2.2; 28 found; start..end, strand, type, name):
     27..131     +  promoter       AmpR promoter: bla
    132..992     +  CDS            AmpR: β-lactamase; bla; confers resistance to ampicillin, carbenicillin, and related antibiotics
   1163..1751    +  rep_origin     ori: high-copy-number ColE1/pMB1/pBR322/pUC origin of replication
   1934..2026    +  CDS            lacI (fragment): lac repressor; lacI; The lac repressor binds to the lac operator to inhibit transcription in E. coli. This inhibition can be relieved by adding lactose or isopropyl-β-D-thiogalactopyranoside (IPTG).
   2039..2060    +  protein_bind   CAP binding site: CAP binding activates transcription in the presence of cAMP. E. coli catabolite activator protein
   2075..2105    +  promoter       lac promoter: promoter for the E. coli lac operon
   2113..2129    +  protein_bind   lac operator: The lac repressor binds to the lac operator to inhibit transcription in E. coli. This inhibition can be relieved by adding lactose or isopropyl-β-D-thiogalactopyranoside (IPTG). lac repressor encoded by lacI
   2174..2192    +  promoter       T3 promoter: promoter for bacteriophage T3 RNA polymerase
   2220..2398    +  promoter       RSV promoter (fragment): Rous sarcoma virus enhancer/promoter
   2399..2656    +  LTR            5' LTR (truncated): truncated 5' long terminal repeat (LTR) from HIV-1
   2700..2825    +  misc_feature   HIV-1 Ψ: packaging signal of human immunodeficiency virus type 1
   2809..3172    +  CDS            HIV-1 gag (fragment): gag protein from human immunodeficiency virus 1; gag
   3267..3603    +  ncRNA          RRE: Accession: RF00036 - HIV Rev response element
   3639..4028    +  CDS            env (fragment): ENV_HV1H2 - Experimental evidence at protein level: Swiss-Prot protein existence level 1. [Transmembrane protein gp41]: Acts as a class I viral fusion protein. Under the current model, the protein has at least 3 conformational states: pre-fusion native state, pre-hairpin intermediate state, and post-fusion hairpin state. During fusion of viral and target intracellular membranes, the coiled coil regions (heptad repeats) assume a trimer-of-hairpins structure, positioning the fusion peptide in close proximity to the C-terminal region of the ectodomain. The formation of this structure appears to d
   4041..4158    +  misc_feature   cPPT/CTS: central polypurine tract and central termination sequence of HIV-1
   4197..4408    +  promoter       EF-1α core promoter: core promoter for human elongation factor EF-1α
   4426..4450    +  CDS            3xFLAG (fragment): three tandem FLAG® epitope tags
   4450..5433    +  CDS            Tal1: TAL1_MOUSE - Also known as Scl, Tal-1. Experimental evidence at protein level: Swiss-Prot protein existence level 1. Implicated in the genesis of hemopoietic malignancies. It may play an important role in hemopoietic differentiation. Serves as a positive regulator of erythroid differentiation. From Mus musculus (Mouse).
   5485..5640    +  CDS            HBsAg (S) (fragment): major/small (S) envelope protein of hepatitis B virus hepatitis B surface antigen
   5955..6213    +  ncRNA          HBV PRE 1151-1410: Accession: RF02816 - Hepatitis B virus post-transcriptional regulatory element 1151-1410
   6179..6619    +  CDS            X: X_HBVD3 - Experimental evidence at protein level: Swiss-Prot protein existence level 1. Multifunctional protein that plays a role in silencing host antiviral defenses and promoting viral transcription. Does not seem to be essential for HBV infection. May be directly involved in development of cirrhosis and liver cancer (hepatocellular carcinoma). Most of cytosolic activities involve modulation of cytosolic calcium. The effect on apoptosis is controversial depending on the cell types in which the studies have been conducted. May induce apoptosis by localizing in mitochondria and causing loss of
   6641..6709    +  CDS            nef (fragment): NEF_HV1Z2 - Experimental evidence at protein level: Swiss-Prot protein existence level 1. Extracellular Nef protein targets CD4(+) T-lymphocytes for apoptosis by interacting with CXCR4 surface receptors. From Human immunodeficiency virus type 1 group M subtype D (isolate Z2/CDC-Z34) (HIV-1).
   6711..6944    +  LTR            3' LTR (ΔU3): self-inactivating 3' long terminal repeat (LTR) from HIV-1
   7016..7137    +  polyA_signal   SV40 poly(A) signal: SV40 polyadenylation signal
   7156..7291    +  rep_origin     SV40 ori: SV40 origin of replication
   7324..7342    -  promoter       T7 promoter: promoter for bacteriophage T7 RNA polymerase
   7350..7505    +  CDS            lacZα (fragment): LacZα fragment of β-galactosidase; lacZ fragment
   7513..7968    +  rep_origin     f1 ori (sequence partly withheld): f1 bacteriophage origin of replication; arrow indicates direction of (+) strand synthesis
