[The description below was written by a language model from this plasmid's Addgene catalogue record and pLannotate feature annotations shown in this document.]
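Description:
Flag-mScl is a third-generation-style, self-inactivating HIV-1 lentiviral transfer plasmid of 7,970 bp built on the pRRL-SIN-EF1 backbone, made for expressing Flag-tagged mouse transcription factor Scl (Tal1) in mammalian cells. In bacteria it is maintained through a high-copy ColE1/pUC-type origin and selected with ampicillin through the β-lactamase gene. An f1 origin, lac promoter/operator remnants, a lacZα fragment and T3/T7 promoters are leftovers of the cloning backbone.

The viral portion begins with a partial RSV promoter fused to a truncated 5' LTR, which drives Tat-independent transcription of the genomic RNA in packaging cells. This is followed by the Ψ packaging signal with an adjoining gag fragment, the Rev response element within an env fragment for nuclear export of unspliced RNA, and the cPPT/CTS, which aids nuclear import and transduction. The internal cassette uses the human EF-1α core promoter to drive a short FLAG epitope (annotated as a fragment of 3xFLAG) placed directly upstream of the roughly 1 kb Tal1 coding sequence, giving an N-terminally tagged protein. Downstream, the annotation detects hepadnaviral sequences (HBV PRE, with HBsAg and X matches), indicating a post-transcriptional regulatory element that boosts transcript stability and expression, although the record does not name it explicitly. The ΔU3 3' LTR makes the integrated provirus transcriptionally inactive at its LTRs, and an SV40 poly(A) signal and SV40 origin lie beyond it.

No mammalian selection marker or fluorescent reporter is annotated. The associated work concerns direct reprogramming of mouse fibroblasts into haematopoietic progenitor cells, for which the vector supplies Scl.
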