Addgene plasmid #64895: Flag-mScl
Purpose: Lentiviral expression of Flag-tagged murine transcription factor Scl
Depositing lab: Georges Lacaud. Depositing organization: Cancer Research UK Manchester Institute (CRUK-MI). Publication: Direct reprogramming of murine fibroblasts to hematopoietic progenitor cells. Batta K, Florkowska M, Kouskoff V, Lacaud G. Cell Rep. 2014 Dec 11;9(5):1871-84. doi: 10.1016/j.celrep.2014.11.002. Epub 2014 Nov 26. PubMed 25466247.
Backbone
  Vector backbone: Prrl-Sin-EF1
  Total vector size (bp): 7970
  Vector type: Mammalian Expression, Lentiviral
Growth in bacteria
  Bacterial resistance: Ampicillin, 100 μg/mL
  Growth temperature: 37°C
  Growth strain: Stbl3
  Copy number: Unknown
Gene/Insert
  Gene/Insert name: Scl
  Species: M. musculus (mouse)
  Insert size (bp): 990
  Cloning method: Unknown
  Sequencing primers: 5′ pTYF-5 (GTAGACATAATAGCAACAGAC); 3′ SV40 poly A Reverse
Terms and licenses: Academic/Nonprofit Terms; Industry Terms: Not Available to Industry
How to cite: Flag-mScl was a gift from Georges Lacaud (Addgene plasmid # 64895 ; http://n2t.net/addgene:64895 ; RRID:Addgene_64895)
