>Addgene plasmid #64895 | Flag-mScl | addgene partial sequence | sequence record 115382 | EF1a-F_alt 5'-gccgtgaacgttctttttc-3'
ATTACAAGGATGACGACGATAAGACGGAGCGGCCGCCGAGCGAGGCGGCACGCAGTGACCCGCAACTAGA
GGGACAGGACGCGGCCGAGGCCCGCATGGCCCCCCCGCACCTAGTCCTGCTCAACGGCGTCGCCAAGGAG
ACGAGCCGCGCAGCCCCGGCTGAGCCCCCCGTCATCGAGCTAGGAGCGCGCAGCGGCGCGGGGGGCGGCC
CTGCCAGTGGGGGCGGTGCCGCGAGGGACTTAAAGGGCCGCGACGCAGTAGCAGCCGAAGCTCGCCTTCG
GGTGCCCACCACCGAGCTGTGCAGACCTCCCGGACCCGCCCCGGCGCCCGCGCCCGCCTCGGCTCCTGCA
GAGCTGCCTGGAGACGGCCGCATGGTGCAGCTGAGCCCGCCCGCGCTGGCAGCCCCTGCCGGCCCCGGCC
GAGCGCTGCTCTATAGCCTTAGCCAGCCGCTCGCCTCACTAGGCAGTGGGTTCTTTGGGGAACCGGATGC
CTTCCCCATGTTCACCAACAACAACCGGGTGAAGAGGAGGCCCTCCCCATATGAGATGGAGATTTCTGAT
GGTCCTCACACCAAAGTAGTGCGGCGCATCTTCACCAACAGCCGGGAACGATGGAGGCAGCA
