>Addgene plasmid #64895 | Flag-mScl | addgene partial sequence | sequence record 115397 | SV40pA-R 5'-GAAATTTGTGATGCTATTGC-3'
AGTTCCTCTCACTCTCTGATATTCATTTCTTTGCAAGTTATAAATACTGAATAATAAGATGACATGAACT
ACTACTGCTAGAGATTTTCCACACTGACTAAAAGGGTCTGAGGGATCTCTAGTTACCAGAGTCACACAAC
AGACGGGCACACACTACTTGAAGCACTCAAGGCAAGCTTTATTGAGGCTTAAGCAGTGGGTTCCCTAGTT
AGCCAGAGAGCTCCCAGGCTCAGATCTGGTCTAACCAGAGAGACCCAGTACAAGCAAAAAGCAGATCTTG
TCTTCGTTGGGAGTGAATTAGCCCTTCCAGTCCCCCCTTTTCTTTTAAAAAGTGGCTAAGATCTACAGCT
GCCTTGTAAGTCATTGGTCTTAAAGGTACCCCGCTCTAGTGATTGCGCCATGGTGCTGGTGCGCAGACCA
ATTTATGCCTACAGCCTCCTAGTACAAAGACCTTTAACCTAATCTCCTCCCCCAACTCCTCCCAGTCTTT
AAACAAACAGTCTTTGAAGTATGCCTCAAGGTCGGTCGTTGACATTGCTGAGAGTCCAAGAGTCCTCTTA
TGTAAGACCTTGGGCAATATTTGGTGGGCGTTCACGGTGGTCTCCATGCGACGTGCAGAGGTGAAGCGAA
GTGCACACGGTCCGGCAGATGAGAAGGCACAGACGGGGAGTCCGCGTAAAGAGAGGTGCGCCCCGTGGTC
GGTCGGAACGGCAGACGG
